Addgene plasmid #155345: Lentiviral human Citron shRNA 1 RFP i670
Purpose: Lentiviral expression of humnan CIT shRNA, RFP i670 expression, based on Addgene 12247
Depositing lab: Martin Carroll. Depositing organization: University of Pennsylvania.
Backbone
  Vector backbone: Addgene #12247
  Modifications to backbone: iRFP670 replaces GFP Human Citron shRNA from PMID: 16431929
  Vector type: Mammalian Expression
Growth in bacteria
  Bacterial resistance: Ampicillin, 100 μg/mL
  Growth temperature: 37°C
  Growth strain: NEB Stable
  Copy number: High Copy
Gene/Insert
  Gene/Insert name: Citron
  gRNA/shRNA sequence: ATGGAAGGCACTATTTCTCAA
  Species: H. sapiens (human)
  Entrez Gene: CIT (a.k.a. CITK, CRIK, MCPH17, STK21)
Terms and licenses: Academic/Nonprofit Terms; Industry Terms: Not Available to Industry
How to cite: Lentiviral human Citron shRNA 1 RFP i670 was a gift from Martin Carroll (Addgene plasmid # 155345 ; http://n2t.net/addgene:155345 ; RRID:Addgene_155345)
