[The description below was written by a language model from this plasmid's Addgene catalogue record and pLannotate feature annotations shown in this document.]
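Description:
Lentiviral human Citron shRNA 1 RFP i670 is an HIV-1-based lentiviral transfer plasmid for knocking down human citron kinase (CIT, also known as CITK/CRIK/STK21) while marking transduced cells with a near-infrared fluorescent protein. The record describes it as a derivative of an existing lentiviral shRNA backbone in which the original GFP reporter was replaced by iRFP670 and a previously published human Citron shRNA was inserted. It is propagated in E. coli under ampicillin selection (AmpR/β-lactamase) from a high-copy ColE1/pUC-type origin. The remaining backbone carries remnants of older vector sequences, including fragments of TcR, rop and bom, and an SV40 promoter–gpt–SV40 intron/poly(A) region.

Between the truncated 5' LTR and the 3' LTR lie the HIV-1 Ψ packaging signal with a gag fragment, the RRE for Rev-dependent RNA export, and a cPPT/CTS element. An EF-1α promoter drives the 670 nm-emitting iRFP reporter, followed by a WPRE to boost transcript expression. The shRNA cassette sits inside the self-inactivating (ΔU3) 3' LTR, where a partial tetracycline response element lies next to a human H1 Pol III promoter, followed by a loxP site. Placement in the 3' LTR means the cassette is copied to both LTRs during reverse transcription. The tetO sequences suggest the H1 promoter could be regulated by a tet-repressor-based factor, and the loxP site could permit Cre-mediated excision, but the record states neither use. The shRNA itself is not annotated in the feature table; it presumably lies between the H1 promoter and loxP. The construct is suited to producing lentivirus for stable CIT knockdown, with far-red tracking or sorting of transduced cells.
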