Features (pLannotate 1.2.2; 34 found; start..end, strand, type, name):
    377..634     +  LTR            5' LTR (truncated): truncated 5' long terminal repeat (LTR) from HIV-1
    681..806     +  misc_feature   HIV-1 Ψ: packaging signal of human immunodeficiency virus type 1
    790..1153    +  CDS            HIV-1 gag (fragment): gag protein from human immunodeficiency virus 1; gag
   1299..1532    +  misc_feature   RRE: The Rev response element (RRE) of HIV-1 allows for Rev-dependent mRNA export from the nucleus to the cytoplasm.
   1909..2009    +  CDS            Rev (fragment): human immunodeficiency virus 1 (HIV-1) Rev protein; rev; enhances nuclear export of unspliced and incompletely spliced viral mRNAs
   2073..2139    +  CDS            small t antigen (fragment): SV40 (simian virus 40) small t antigen
   2146..3324    +  promoter       EF-1α promoter: strong constitutive promoter for human elongation factor EF-1α
   3372..3489    +  misc_feature   cPPT/CTS: central polypurine tract and central termination sequence of HIV-1
   3528..4475    +  CDS            ORF frame 1: bright monomeric near-infrared fluorescent protein engineered from a bacterial phytochrome, with an emission maximum of 670 nm (Shcherbakova et al., 2016)
   4495..5083    +  misc_feature   WPRE: woodchuck hepatitis virus posttranscriptional regulatory element
   5151..5170    +  misc_feature   cPPT/CTS (fragment): central polypurine tract and central termination sequence of HIV-1
   5172..5206    +  LTR            3' LTR (ΔU3) (fragment): self-inactivating 3' long terminal repeat (LTR) from HIV-1
   5251..5492    +  protein_bind   tetracycline response element (fragment): contains seven copies of the tetracycline operator tetO tetracycline repressor TetR
   5508..5722    +  promoter       H1 promoter: human H1 RNA promoter
   5804..5837    +  protein_bind   loxP: Cre-mediated recombination occurs in the 8-bp core sequence (GCATACAT). Cre recombinase
   5857..6037    +  LTR            5' LTR (truncated): truncated 5' long terminal repeat (LTR) from HIV-1
   6062..6080    -  promoter       SP6 promoter: promoter for bacteriophage SP6 RNA polymerase
   6308..6587    +  CDS            TcR (fragment): tetracycline efflux protein; tet; confers resistance to tetracycline
   6588..6636    -  misc_feature   bom (fragment): basis of mobility region from pBR322
   6738..6773    -  CDS            rop (fragment): Rop protein, which maintains plasmids at low copy number; rop
   6868..6972    +  promoter       AmpR promoter: bla
   6973..7833    +  CDS            AmpR: β-lactamase; bla; confers resistance to ampicillin, carbenicillin, and related antibiotics
   8004..8592    +  rep_origin     ori: high-copy-number ColE1/pMB1/pBR322/pUC origin of replication
   8775..8831    +  CDS            lacI (fragment): lac repressor; lacI; The lac repressor binds to the lac operator to inhibit transcription in E. coli. This inhibition can be relieved by adding lactose or isopropyl-β-D-thiogalactopyranoside (IPTG).
   8838..9167    +  promoter       SV40 promoter: SV40 enhancer and early promoter
   9367..9486    +  CDS            gpt (fragment): XGPT_ECOLI - Also known as gpp, gxu. Experimental evidence at protein level: Swiss-Prot protein existence level 1. Purine salvage pathway enzyme that catalyzes the transfer of the ribosyl-5-phosphate group from 5-phospho-alpha-D-ribose 1- diphosphate (PRPP) to the N9 position of the 6-oxopurines guanine and xanthine to form the corresponding ribonucleotides GMP (guanosine 5'- monophosphate) and XMP (xanthosine 5'-monophosphate), with the release of PPi. To a lesser extent, also acts on hypoxanthine (PubMed:9100006, PubMed:3886014). Does not ribophosphorylate adenine (PubMed:3886014). From Esch
   9486..9821    +  CDS            gpt (fragment): XGPT_ECOLI - Also known as gpp, gxu. Experimental evidence at protein level: Swiss-Prot protein existence level 1. Purine salvage pathway enzyme that catalyzes the transfer of the ribosyl-5-phosphate group from 5-phospho-alpha-D-ribose 1- diphosphate (PRPP) to the N9 position of the 6-oxopurines guanine and xanthine to form the corresponding ribonucleotides GMP (guanosine 5'- monophosphate) and XMP (xanthosine 5'-monophosphate), with the release of PPi. To a lesser extent, also acts on hypoxanthine (PubMed:9100006, PubMed:3886014). Does not ribophosphorylate adenine (PubMed:3886014). From Esch
   9916..10221   +  CDS            frsA (fragment): FRSA_ECOLI - Also known as yafA. Experimental evidence at protein level: Swiss-Prot protein existence level 1. Catalyzes the hydrolysis of esters (PubMed:15808744). Displays esterase activity toward pNP-butyrate (PubMed:15808744). May stimulate mixed-acid fermentation by acting as a fermentation/respiration switch that down-regulates respiration and up- regulates fermentation rates (PubMed:15169777). From Escherichia coli (strain K12).
  10225..10299   +  CDS            small t antigen (fragment): SV40 (simian virus 40) small t antigen
  10301..10366   +  intron         small t intron: SV40 (simian virus 40) small t antigen intron
  10496..10516   +  CDS            SV40 NLS: nuclear localization signal of SV40 (simian virus 40) large T antigen
  10835..10918   +  CDS            large T antigen (fragment): large T antigen from SV40 (simian virus 40)
  10941..11075   +  polyA_signal   SV40 poly(A) signal: SV40 polyadenylation signal
  11242..329     +  CDS            nef (fragment) (across the origin): NEF_HV1BR - Experimental evidence at protein level: Swiss-Prot protein existence level 1. Extracellular Nef protein targets CD4(+) T-lymphocytes for apoptosis by interacting with CXCR4 surface receptors (PubMed:14990729). From Human immunodeficiency virus type 1 group M subtype B (isolate BRU/LAI) (HIV-1).
>Addgene plasmid #155345 | Lentiviral human Citron shRNA 1 RFP i670 | addgene full sequence | sequence record 310440 | Addgene NGS Result
TGGAAGGGCTAATTCACTCCCAAAGAAGACAAGATATCCTTGATCTGTGGATCTACCACACACAAGGCTA
CTTCCCTGATTAGCAGAACTACACACCAGGGCCAGGGGTCAGATATCCACTGACCTTTGGATGGTGCTAC
AAGCTAGTACCAGTTGAGCCAGATAAGGTAGAAGAGGCCAATAAAGGAGAGAACACCAGCTTGTTACACC
CTGTGAGCCTGCATGGGATGGATGACCCGGAGAGAGAAGTGTTAGAGTGGAGGTTTGACAGCCGCCTAGC
ATTTCATCACGTGGCCCGAGAGCTGCATCCGGAGTACTTCAAGAACTGCTGATATCGAGCTTGCTACAAG
GGACTTTCCGCTGGGGACTTTCCAGGGAGGCGTGGCCTGGGCGGGACTGGGGAGTGGCGAGCCCTCAGAT
CCTGCATATAAGCAGCTGCTTTTTGCCTGTACTGGGTCTCTCTGGTTAGACCAGATCTGAGCCTGGGAGC
TCTCTGGCTAACTAGGGAACCCACTGCTTAAGCCTCAATAAAGCTTGCCTTGAGTGCTTCAAGTAGTGTG
TGCCCGTCTGTTGTGTGACTCTGGTAACTAGAGATCCCTCAGACCCTTTTAGTCAGTGTGGAAAATCTCT
AGCAGTGGCGCCCGAACAGGGACTTGAAAGCGAAAGGGAAACCAGAGGAGCTCTCTCGACGCAGGACTCG
GCTTGCTGAAGCGCGCACGGCAAGAGGCGAGGGGCGGCGACTGGTGAGTACGCCAAAAATTTTGACTAGC
GGAGGCTAGAAGGAGAGAGATGGGTGCGAGAGCGTCAGTATTAAGCGGGGGAGAATTAGATCGCGATGGG
AAAAAATTCGGTTAAGGCCAGGGGGAAAGAAAAAATATAAATTAAAACATATAGTATGGGCAAGCAGGGA
GCTAGAACGATTCGCAGTTAATCCTGGCCTGTTAGAAACATCAGAAGGCTGTAGACAAATACTGGGACAG
CTACAACCATCCCTTCAGACAGGATCAGAAGAACTTAGATCATTATATAATACAGTAGCAACCCTCTATT
GTGTGCATCAAAGGATAGAGATAAAAGACACCAAGGAAGCTTTAGACAAGATAGAGGAAGAGCAAAACAA
AAGTAAGACCACCGCACAGCAAGCGGCCGCTGATCTTCAGACCTGGAGGAGGAGATATGAGGGACAATTG
GAGAAGTGAATTATATAAATATAAAGTAGTAAAAATTGAACCATTAGGAGTAGCACCCACCAAGGCAAAG
AGAAGAGTGGTGCAGAGAGAAAAAAGAGCAGTGGGAATAGGAGCTTTGTTCCTTGGGTTCTTGGGAGCAG
CAGGAAGCACTATGGGCGCAGCGTCAATGACGCTGACGGTACAGGCCAGACAATTATTGTCTGGTATAGT
GCAGCAGCAGAACAATTTGCTGAGGGCTATTGAGGCGCAACAGCATCTGTTGCAACTCACAGTCTGGGGC
ATCAAGCAGCTCCAGGCAAGAATCCTGGCTGTGGAAAGATACCTAAAGGATCAACAGCTCCTGGGGATTT
GGGGTTGCTCTGGAAAACTCATTTGCACCACTGCTGTGCCTTGGAATGCTAGTTGGAGTAATAAATCTCT
GGAACAGATTTGGAATCACACGACCTGGATGGAGTGGGACAGAGAAATTAACAATTACACAAGCTTAATA
CACTCCTTAATTGAAGAATCGCAAAACCAGCAAGAAAAGAATGAACAAGAATTATTGGAATTAGATAAAT
GGGCAAGTTTGTGGAATTGGTTTAACATAACAAATTGGCTGTGGTATATAAAATTATTCATAATGATAGT
AGGAGGCTTGGTAGGTTTAAGAATAGTTTTTGCTGTACTTTCTATAGTGAATAGAGTTAGGCAGGGATAT
TCACCATTATCGTTTCAGACCCACCTCCCAACCCCGAGGGGACCCGACAGGCCCGAAGGAATAGAAGAAG
AAGGTGGAGAGAGAGACAGAGACAGATCCATTCGATTAGTGAACGGATCTCGACGGTATCGATCACGAGA
CTAGCCTCGACCATCGCGATGTCGACGATAAGCTTTGCAAAGATGGATAAAGTTTTAAACAGAGAGGAAT
CTTTGCAGCTAATGGACCTTCTAGGTCTTGAAAGGAGTGGGAATTGGCTCCGGTGCCCGTCAGTGGGCAG
AGCGCACATCGCCCACAGTCCCCGAGAAGTTGGGGGGAGGGGTCGGCAATTGAACCGGTGCCTAGAGAAG
GTGGCGCGGGGTAAACTGGGAAAGTGATGTCGTGTACTGGCTCCGCCTTTTTCCCGAGGGTGGGGGAGAA
CCGTATATAAGTGCAGTAGTCGCCGTGAACGTTCTTTTTCGCAACGGGTTTGCCGCCAGAACACAGGTAA
GTGCCGTGTGTGGTTCCCGCGGGCCTGGCCTCTTTACGGGTTATGGCCCTTGCGTGCCTTGAATTACTTC
CACCTGGCTGCAGTACGTGATTCTTGATCCCGAGCTTCGGGTTGGAAGTGGGTGGGAGAGTTCGAGGCCT
TGCGCTTAAGGAGCCCCTTCGCCTCGTGCTTGAGTTGAGGCCTGGCCTGGGCGCTGGGGCCGCCGCGTGC
GAATCTGGTGGCACCTTCGCGCCTGTCTCGCTGCTTTCGATAAGTCTCTAGCCATTTAAAATTTTTGATG
ACCTGCTGCGACGCTTTTTTTCTGGCAAGATAGTCTTGTAAATGCGGGCCAAGATCTGCACACTGGTATT
TCGGTTTTTGGGGCCGCGGGCGGCGACGGGGCCCGTGCGTCCCAGCGCACATGTTCGGCGAGGCGGGGCC
TGCGAGCGCGGCCACCGAGAATCGGACGGGGGTAGTCTCAAGCTGGCCGGCCTGCTCTGGTGCCTGGCCT
CGCGCCGCCGTGTATCGCCCCGCCCTGGGCGGCAAGGCTGGCCCGGTCGGCACCAGTTGCGTGAGCGGAA
AGATGGCCGCTTCCCGGCCCTGCTGCAGGGAGCTCAAAATGGAGGACGCGGCGCTCGGGAGAGCGGGCGG
GTGAGTCACCCACACAAAGGAAAAGGGCCTTTCCGTCCTCAGCCGTCGCTTCATGTGACTCCACGGAGTA
CCGGGCGCCGTCCAGGCACCTCGATTAGTTCTCGAGCTTTTGGAGTACGTCGTCTTTAGGTTGGGGGGAG
GGGTTTTATGCGATGGAGTTTCCCCACACTGAGTGGGTGGAGACTGAAGTTAGGCCAGCTTGGCACTTGA
TGTAATTCTCCTTGGAATTTGCCCTTTTTGAGTTTGGATCTTGGTTCATTCTCAAGCCTCAGACAGTGGT
TCAAAGTTTTTTTCTTCCATTTCAGGTGTCGTGAGGAATTTCGACATTTAAATTTAATTAATCTCGACGG
TATCGGTTAACTTTTAAAAGAAAAGGGGGGATTGGGGGGTACAGTGCAGGGGAAAGAATAGTAGACATAA
TAGCAACAGACATACAAACTAAAGAATTACAAAAACAAATTACAAAAATTCAAAATTTTATCGATCACGA
GACTAGCCTCGAGGTTTAAACGCCACCATGGTAGCAGGTCATGCCTCTGGCAGCCCCGCATTCGGGACCG
CCTCTCATTCGAATTGCGAACATGAAGAGATCCACCTCGCCGGCTCGATCCAGCCGCATGGCGCGCTTCT
GGTCGTCAGCGAACATGATCATCGCGTCATCCAGGCCAGCGCCAACGCCGCGGAATTTCTGAATCTCGGA
AGCGTACTCGGCGTTCCGCTCGCCGAGATCGACGGCGATCTGTTGATCAAGATCCTGCCGCATCTCGATC
CCACCGCCGAAGGCATGCCGGTCGCGGTGCGCTGCCGGATCGGCAATCCCTCTACGGAGTACTGCGGTCT
GATGCATCGGCCTCCGGAAGGCGGGCTGATCATCGAACTCGAACGTGCCGGCCCGTCGATCGATCTGTCA
GGCACGCTGGCGCCGGCGCTGGAGCGGATCCGCACGGCGGGTTCACTGCGCGCGCTGTGCGATGACACCG
TGCTGCTGTTTCAGCAGTGCACCGGCTACGACCGGGTGATGGTGTATCGTTTCGATGAGCAAGGCCACGG
CCTGGTATTCTCCGAGTGCCATGTGCCTGGGCTCGAATCCTATTTCGGCAACCGCTATCCGTCGTCGACT
GTCCCGCAGATGGCGCGGCAGCTGTACGTGCGGCAGCGCGTCCGCGTGCTGGTCGACGTCACCTATCAGC
CGGTGCCGCTGGAGCCGCGGCTGTCGCCGCTGACCGGGCGCGATCTCGACATGTCGGGCTGCTTCCTGCG
CTCGATGTCGCCGTGCCATCTGCAGTTCCTGAAGGACATGGGCGTGCGCGCCACCCTGGCGGTGTCGCTG
GTGGTCGGCGGCAAGCTGTGGGGCCTGGTTGTCTGTCACCATTATCTGCCGCGCTTCATCCGTTTCGAGC
TGCGGGCGATCTGCAAACGGCTCGCCGAAAGGATCGCGACGCGGATCACCGCGCTTGAGAGCTAACGGGG
ACTAGTCATATGATAATCAACCTCTGGATTACAAAATTTGTGAAAGATTGACTGGTATTCTTAACTATGT
TGCTCCTTTTACGCTATGTGGATACGCTGCTTTAATGCCTTTGTATCATGCTATTGCTTCCCGTATGGCT
TTCATTTTCTCCTCCTTGTATAAATCCTGGTTGCTGTCTCTTTATGAGGAGTTGTGGCCCGTTGTCAGGC
AACGTGGCGTGGTGTGCACTGTGTTTGCTGACGCAACCCCCACTGGTTGGGGCATTGCCACCACCTGTCA
GCTCCTTTCCGGGACTTTCGCTTTCCCCCTCCCTATTGCCACGGCGGAACTCATCGCCGCCTGCCTTGCC
CGCTGCTGGACAGGGGCTCGGCTGTTGGGCACTGACAATTCCGTGGTGTTGTCGGGGAAGCTGACGTCCT
TTCCATGGCTGCTCGCCTGTGTTGCCACCTGGATTCTGCGCGGGACGTCCTTCTGCTACGTCCCTTCGGC
CCTCAATCCAGCGGACCTTCCTTCCCGCGGCCTGCTGCCGGCTCTGCGGCCTCTTCCGCGTCTTCGCCTT
CGCCCTCAGACGAGTCGGATCTCCCTTTGGGCCGCCTCCCCGCATCGGTACGTATGGCCAGGTACCTTTA
AGACCAATGACTTACAAGGCAGCTGTAGATCTTAGCCACTTTTTAAAAGAAAAGGGGGGACTGGAAGGGC
TAATTCACTCCCAACGAAGACAAGATGGGATCAATTCACCATGCTAGTGGATCCCCCTCGAGTTTACCAC
TCCCTATCAGTGATAGAGAAAAGTGAAAGTCGAGTTTACCACTCCCTATCAGTGATAGAGAAAAGTGAAA
GTCGAGTTTACCACTCCCTATCAGTGATAGAGAAAAGTGAAAGTCGAGTTTACCACTCCCTATCAGTGAT
AGAGAAAAGTGAAAGTCGAGTTTACCACTCCCTATCAGTGATAGAGAAAAGTGAAAGTCGAGTTTACCAC
TCCCTATCAGTGATAGAGAAAAGTGAAAGTCGGGGCTGCAGGAATTCGAACGCTGACGTCATCAACCCGC
TCCAAGGAATCGCGGGCCCAGTGTCACTAGGCGGGAACACCCAGCGCGCGTGCGCCCTGGCAGGAAGATG
GCTGTGAGGGACAGGGGAGTGGCGCCCTGCAATATTTGCATGTCGCTATGTGTTCTGGGAAATCACCATA
AACGTGAAATGTCTTTGGATTTGGGAATCTTATAAGTTCTGTATGAGACCACGCGCCCATGGAAGGCACT
ATTTCTCAATTCAAGAGATTGAGAAATAGTGCCTTCCATTTTTTACGATACCGTCGCATGGGAATAACTT
CGTATAGCATACATTATACGAAGTTATGCTGCTTTTTGCTTGTACTGGGTCTCTCTGGTTAGACCAGATC
TGAGCCTGGGAGCTCTCTGGCTAACTAGGGAACCCACTGCTTAAGCCTCAATAAAGCTTGCCTTGAGTGC
TTCAAGTAGTGTGTGCCCGTCTGTTGTGTGACTCTGGTAACTAGAGATCCCTCAGACCCTTTTAGTCAGT
GTGGAAAATCTCTAGCAGCATCTAGAATTAATTCCGTGTATTCTATAGTGTCACCTAAATCGTATGTGTA
TGATACATAAGGTTATGTATTAATTGTAGCCGCGTTCTAACGACAATATGTACAAGCCTAATTGTGTAGC
ATCTGGCTTACTGAAGCAGACCCTATCATCTCTCTCGTAAACTGCCGTCAGAGTCGGTTTGGTTGGACGA
ACCTTCTGAGTTTCTGGTAACGCCGTCCCGCACCCGGAAATGGTCAGCGAACCAATCAGCAGGGTCATCG
CTAGCCAGATCCTCTACGCCGGACGCATCGTGGCCGGCATCACCGGCGCCACAGGTGCGGTTGCTGGCGC
CTATATCGCCGACATCACCGATGGGGAAGATCGGGCTCGCCACTTCGGGCTCATGAGCGCTTGTTTCGGC
GTGGGTATGGTGGCAGGCCCCGTGGCCGGGGGACTGTTGGGCGCCATCTCCTTGCATGCACCATTCCTTG
CGGCGGCGGTGCTCAACGGCCTCAACCTACTACTGGGCTGCTTCCTAATGCAGGAGTCGCATAAGGGAGA
GCGTCGAATGGTGCACTCTCAGTACAATCTGCTCTGATGCCGCATAGTTAAGCCAGCCCCGACACCCGCC
AACACCCGCTGACGCGCCCTGACGGGCTTGTCTGCTCCCGGCATCCGCTTACAGACAAGCTGTGACCGTC
TCCGGGAGCTGCATGTGTCAGAGGTTTTCACCGTCATCACCGAAACGCGCGAGACGAAAGGGCCTCGTGA
TACGCCTATTTTTATAGGTTAATGTCATGATAATAATGGTTTCTTAGACGTCAGGTGGCACTTTTCGGGG
AAATGTGCGCGGAACCCCTATTTGTTTATTTTTCTAAATACATTCAAATATGTATCCGCTCATGAGACAA
TAACCCTGATAAATGCTTCAATAATATTGAAAAAGGAAGAGTATGAGTATTCAACATTTCCGTGTCGCCC
TTATTCCCTTTTTTGCGGCATTTTGCCTTCCTGTTTTTGCTCACCCAGAAACGCTGGTGAAAGTAAAAGA
TGCTGAAGATCAGTTGGGTGCACGAGTGGGTTACATCGAACTGGATCTCAACAGCGGTAAGATCCTTGAG
AGTTTTCGCCCCGAAGAACGTTTTCCAATGATGAGCACTTTTAAAGTTCTGCTATGTGGCGCGGTATTAT
CCCGTATTGACGCCGGGCAAGAGCAACTCGGTCGCCGCATACACTATTCTCAGAATGACTTGGTTGAGTA
CTCACCAGTCACAGAAAAGCATCTTACGGATGGCATGACAGTAAGAGAATTATGCAGTGCTGCCATAACC
ATGAGTGATAACACTGCGGCCAACTTACTTCTGACAACGATCGGAGGACCGAAGGAGCTAACCGCTTTTT
TGCACAACATGGGGGATCATGTAACTCGCCTTGATCGTTGGGAACCGGAGCTGAATGAAGCCATACCAAA
CGACGAGCGTGACACCACGATGCCTGTAGCAATGGCAACAACGTTGCGCAAACTATTAACTGGCGAACTA
CTTACTCTAGCTTCCCGGCAACAATTAATAGACTGGATGGAGGCGGATAAAGTTGCAGGACCACTTCTGC
GCTCGGCCCTTCCGGCTGGCTGGTTTATTGCTGATAAATCTGGAGCCGGTGAGCGTGGGTCTCGCGGTAT
CATTGCAGCACTGGGGCCAGATGGTAAGCCCTCCCGTATCGTAGTTATCTACACGACGGGGAGTCAGGCA
ACTATGGATGAACGAAATAGACAGATCGCTGAGATAGGTGCCTCACTGATTAAGCATTGGTAACTGTCAG
ACCAAGTTTACTCATATATACTTTAGATTGATTTAAAACTTCATTTTTAATTTAAAAGGATCTAGGTGAA
GATCCTTTTTGATAATCTCATGACCAAAATCCCTTAACGTGAGTTTTCGTTCCACTGAGCGTCAGACCCC
GTAGAAAAGATCAAAGGATCTTCTTGAGATCCTTTTTTTCTGCGCGTAATCTGCTGCTTGCAAACAAAAA
AACCACCGCTACCAGCGGTGGTTTGTTTGCCGGATCAAGAGCTACCAACTCTTTTTCCGAAGGTAACTGG
CTTCAGCAGAGCGCAGATACCAAATACTGTTCTTCTAGTGTAGCCGTAGTTAGGCCACCACTTCAAGAAC
TCTGTAGCACCGCCTACATACCTCGCTCTGCTAATCCTGTTACCAGTGGCTGCTGCCAGTGGCGATAAGT
CGTGTCTTACCGGGTTGGACTCAAGACGATAGTTACCGGATAAGGCGCAGCGGTCGGGCTGAACGGGGGG
TTCGTGCACACAGCCCAGCTTGGAGCGAACGACCTACACCGAACTGAGATACCTACAGCGTGAGCTATGA
GAAAGCGCCACGCTTCCCGAAGGGAGAAAGGCGGACAGGTATCCGGTAAGCGGCAGGGTCGGAACAGGAG
AGCGCACGAAGGAGCTTCCAGGGGGAAACGCCTGGTATCTTTATAGTCCTGTCGGGTTTCGCCACCTCTG
ACTTGAGCGTCGATTTTTGTGATGCTCGTCAGGGGGGCGGAGCCTATGGAAAAACGCCAGCAACGCGGCC
TTTTTACGGTTCCTGGCCTTTTGCTGGCCTTTTGCTCACATGTTCTTTCCTGCGTTATCCCCTGATTCTG
TGGATAACCGTATTACCGCCTTTGAGTGAGCTGATACCGCTCGCCGCAGCCGAACGACCGAGCGCAGCGA
GTCAGTGAGCGAGGAAGCGGAAGAGCGCCCAATACGCAAACCGCCTCTCCCCGCGCGTTGGCCGATTCAT
TAATGCAGCTGTGGAATGTGTGTCAGTTAGGGTGTGGAAAGTCCCCAGGCTCCCCAGCAGGCAGAAGTAT
GCAAAGCATGCATCTCAATTAGTCAGCAACCAGGTGTGGAAAGTCCCCAGGCTCCCCAGCAGGCAGAAGT
ATGCAAAGCATGCATCTCAATTAGTCAGCAACCATAGTCCCGCCCCTAACTCCGCCCATCCCGCCCCTAA
CTCCGCCCAGTTCCGCCCATTCTCCGCCCCATGGCTGACTAATTTTTTTTATTTATGCAGAGGCCGAGGC
CGCCTCGGCCTCTGAGCTATTCCAGAAGTAGTGAGGAGGCTTTTTTGGAGGCCTAGGCTTTTGCAAAAAG
CTTGGACACAAGACAGGCTTGCGAGATATGTTTGAGAATACCACTTTATCCCGCGTCAGGGAGAGGCAGT
GCGTAAAAAGACGCGGACTCATGTGAAATACTGGTTTTTAGTGCGCCAGATCTCTATAATCTCGCGCAAC
CTATTTTCCCCTCGAACACTTTTTAAGCCGTAGATAAACAGGCTGGGACACTTCACATGAGCGAAAAATA
CATCGTCACCTGGGACATGTTGCAGATCCATGCACGTAAACTCGCAAGCCGACTGATGCCTTCTGAACAA
TGGAAAGGCATTATTGCCGTAAGCCGTGGCGGTCTGTACCGGGTGCGTTACTGGCGCGTGAACTGGGTAT
TCGTCATGTCGATACCGTTTGTATTTCCAGCTACGATCACGACAACCAGCGCGAGCTTAAAGTGCTGAAA
CGCGCAGAAGGCGATGGCGAAGGCTTCATCGTTATTGATGACCTGGTGGATACCGGTGGTACTGCGGTTG
CGATTCGTGAAATGTATCCAAAAGCGCACTTTGTCACCATCTTCGCAAAACCGGCTGGTCGTCCGCTGGT
TGATGACTATGTTGTTGATATCCCGCAAGATACCTGGATTGAACAGCCGTGGGATATGGGCGTCGTATTC
GTCCCGCCAATCTCCGGTCGCTAATCTTTTCAACGCCTGGCACTGCCGGGCGTTGTTCTTTTTAACTTCA
GGCGGGTTACAATAGTTTCCAGTAAGTATTCTGGAGGCTGCATCCATGACACAGGCAAACCTGAGCGAAA
CCCTGTTCAAACCCCGCTTTAAACATCCTGAAACCTCGACGCTAGTCCGCCGCTTTAATCACGGCGCACA
ACCGCCTGTGCAGTCGGCCCTTGATGGTAAAACCATCCCTCACTGGTATCGCATGATTAACCGTCTGATG
TGGATCTGGCGCGGCATTGACCCACGCGAAATCCTCGACGTCCAGGCACGTATTGTGATGAGCGATGCCG
AACGTACCGACGATGATTTATACGATACGGTGATTGGCTACCGTGGCGGCAACTGGATTTATGAGTGGGC
CCCGGATCTTTGTGAAGGAACCTTACTTCTGTGGTGTGACATAATTGGACAAACTACCTACAGAGATTTA
AAGCTCTAAGGTAAATATAAAATTTTTAAGTGTATAATGTGTTAAACTACTGATTCTAATTGTTTGTGTA
TTTTAGATTCCAACCTATGGAACTGATGAATGGGAGCAGTGGTGGAATGCCTTTAATGAGGAAAACCTGT
TTTGCTCAGAAGAAATGCCATCTAGTGATGATGAGGCTACTGCTGACTCTCAACATTCTACTCCTCCAAA
AAAGAAGAGAAAGGTAGAAGACCCCAAGGACTTTCCTTCAGAATTGCTAAGTTTTTTGAGTCATGCTGTG
TTTAGTAATAGAACTCTTGCTTGCTTTGCTATTTACACCACAAAGGAAAAAGCTGCACTGCTATACAAGA
AAATTATGGAAAAATATTCTGTAACCTTTATAAGTAGGCATAACAGTTATAATCATAACATACTGTTTTT
TCTTACTCCACACAGGCATAGAGTGTCTGCTATTAATAACTATGCTCAAAAATTGTGTACCTTTAGCTTT
TTAATTTGTAAAGGGGTTAATAAGGAATATTTGATGTATAGTGCCTTGACTAGAGATCATAATCAGCCAT
ACCACATTTGTAGAGGTTTTACTTGCTTTAAAAAACCTCCCACACCTCCCCCTGAACCTGAAACATAAAA
TGAATGCAATTGTTGTTGTTAACTTGTTTATTGCAGCTTATAATGGTTACAAATAAAGCAATAGCATCAC
AAATTTCACAAATAAAGCATTTTTTTCACTGCATTCTAGTTGTGGTTTGTCCAAACTCATCAATGTATCT
TATCATGTCTGGATCAACTGGATAACTCAAGCTAACCAAAATCATCCCAAACTTCCCACCCCATACCCTA
TTACCACTGCCAATTACCTGTGGTTTCATTTACTCTAAACCTGTGATTCCTCTGAATTATTTTCATTTTA
AAGAAATTGTATTTGTTAAATATGTACTACAAACTTAGTAGT
